>Addgene plasmid #83823 | pBS SK(+)/mGATA2 | addgene partial sequence | sequence record 161364 | M13-F20 5'-TGTAAAACGACGGCCAGT-3'
ATTGGGTACCGGGCCCCCCCTCGAGGTCGACGGTATCGATAAGCTTGATATCGAATTCCTGCAGCCCGGG
GGATCCACTAGTTCTAGAGCGGCCGCGCTGACTCCCGCGGGCCGACCAGCCACGCCGCTCACACCGCTGC
CTCCCTGCTGAGCCCTGGCCGTGGCCGCCCGAGGGCGCCGCCCACCGCGCCGCAGTCGGGCCGCCCCACC
TTCGCCTGGTTCCCAAGACACAGTAGTGGACCATGGAGGTGGCGCCTGAGCAGCCTCGCTGGATGGCGCA
CCCCGCCGTATTGAATGCGCAGCACCCCGACTCGCACCATCCGGGCCTGGCGCATAACTACATGGAGCCA
GCACAGCTGCTGCCTCCCGACGAGGTGGATGTCTTCTTCAACCATCTCGACTCGCAGGGCAACCCTTACT
ACGCCAACCCGGCCCACGCGCGCGCGCGCGTTTCCTACAGCCCGGCGCATGCCCGTCTCACCGGAGGCCA
GATGTGCCGACCACACTTGTTGCACAGCCCAGGCTTGCCGTGGCTGGACGGGGGCAAAGCAGCTCTCTCT
GCCGCCGCTGCCCATCACCACAGTCCCTGGACCGTCAGCCCGTTCTCCAAGACCCCGCTGCACCCCTCAG
CTGCTGGAGCACCCGGAGGGCCTCTGTCTGTTTACCCAGGGGCTGCGGGTGGGAGCGGGGGAGGCAGTGG
GAGCTCCGTGGCCTCCCTCACCCCCACTGCAGCCCACTCGGGCTCCCATCTCTTCGGCTTCCCACCCACG
CCACCCAAAGAAGTGTCTCCAGACCCCAGCACAACAGGAGCTGCTTCCCCGGCCTCTTCTTCTGCAGGGG
GTAGTGTAGCCCGGGGTGAGGACAAGGATGGCGTCAAGTACCAAGTGTCACTCTCCGAGAGCATGAAGAT
GGAAGGCGGCAGTCCCCTGCGCCCGGGCCTAGCTACCATGGGCACCCAGCCTGCAACACACCACCCGATA
CCCACCTATCCCTCCTATGTGCCCGCCGCAGCTCATGACT
