>Addgene plasmid #83823 | pBS SK(+)/mGATA2 | addgene partial sequence | sequence record 161368 | M13-Rev 5'-CAGGAAACAGCTATGACC-3'
CCTCACTAAAGGGAACAAAAGCTGGAGCTCCACCGCGGTGGCGGCCGCCCTTTTTTTTTTTTTTTTCACA
AAAAGTATTTTATTATTTTTAACAGTATTCACTTTAAAGGAATAAGAGGGTAGCATACAATTTTTACAGA
CAATATTTAAATGTTGTACACAGTTAACAATAACTTAGGTCACTAATTCAAAATAAAACAAGCCCAAAAC
ATAAAAACAGAAAATACTGCCGATTCTTCTCTTATGCGGGTACTAGCACAAAATAAGTTACTTCCGGTTA
GGGTGCTCTGCAGCAACTGGACACCGATATTGCACTTGGTTGACTCAGCACAATCGTCTCCCTGGGCTCA
CTCGGGGCCCCCTTGCTGGCTGCTGCACCACTGCCACCACCACACACAGAATCGAAGCTTGGGACACTTT
TTATGTACAACTGTACCTTGAAGGATTCAGCCAGCCACAGCAGAACAGAAGCCTGGGATCACAGGGCCAC
TGCCTGCCTGCCCCCTGTCTCCCAGAAACCAAGAGCATAAGATTCCCCCTTGTCCCGAGCCCCCTGCCAG
GGCTGTGGGACCCAAGAACCACTCAAAGGACTGTGAAGCTCAGGCCTGGTTTGTAGGTTTTATTTATTTT
TTTCCATAGCGGGGCTTCTGTGGCAACGTACAATTGACTGGACCCAAAAAACGAGTTTCAAAATAAAACC
ACTCATCAGCGGGTTAAGCTTATGCAGTTTGGTTTTCGCTTTGAGTATTTTCTTATTTATCTTAGAGGGG
GAGGGGGCCGAGGGTTTAGCAGAAAAGAAGGTTGTATTTACAGGGGTCCGACTGGCCTAGAGCACAGGCT
GCAGCTCTGGCCCATTTGGGTCACACCAGCTTTGGCCTCTGGAAGCCAGGGGAATGATCTGGGAGACGTT
TCCCCTTTCCAGAGAATGTTTCCTTCCTGTGACCCAGCCCTGGCCTGGGAATCTGCGCAGGACCGCCTGC
AATTGTCTCTGCCCTCTAGGGCTGCGTCAGGGCAGGGGCTACCCTGCAGGCAGGCTGGGGTGAAGGAGGC
TCAGGCTGAGGACCTCTAA
