[The description below was written by a language model from this plasmid's Addgene catalogue record.]
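Description:
pBS SK(+)/mGATA2 is a cloning plasmid that carries the mouse GATA2 cDNA in the pBluescript SK(+) backbone. The repository classifies it as a bacterial expression vector, but its stated purpose is simply to provide the mGATA2 cDNA, and it is best understood as a storage and source clone for that sequence. It is maintained in E. coli as a high-copy plasmid under ampicillin selection. No feature table accompanies the record. The usual pBluescript elements (a ColE1-type origin, an f1 origin, the lacZα multiple cloning site and flanking T7 and T3 phage promoters) can therefore only be inferred from the backbone name, not confirmed for this particular clone.

The insert is about 3.2 kb and corresponds to Gata2, which encodes a zinc-finger transcription factor of the GATA family, well known for its roles in haematopoietic development. The fragment was inserted by restriction cloning into the NotI site. NotI sites are retained at both ends, so the whole cDNA can be released as a single NotI fragment for transfer into other vectors. Because the same enzyme was used on both sides, the cloning was not directional, and the record does not state the orientation of the insert relative to the backbone promoters. It also does not mention any tags, fusions, mutations or a eukaryotic promoter, and it does not say how much of the 3.2 kb is untranslated sequence. The insert junctions can be read with standard M13 forward and reverse primers. Typical uses would be as a template for subcloning or PCR of mouse GATA2. If the standard phage promoters are present, it could also serve for in vitro transcription of probes.
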