Addgene plasmid #83823: pBS SK(+)/mGATA2
Purpose: mGATA2 cDNA
Depositing lab: Douglas Engel. Depositing organization: Northwestern University.
Backbone
  Vector backbone: pBluescript SK(+)
  Vector type: Bacterial Expression
Growth in bacteria
  Bacterial resistance: Ampicillin, 100 μg/mL
  Growth temperature: 37°C
  Growth strain: DH5alpha
  Copy number: High Copy
Gene/Insert
  Gene/Insert name: GATA2
  Species: M. musculus (mouse)
  Insert size (bp): 3200
  Entrez Gene: Gata2 (a.k.a. Gata-2)
  Cloning method: Restriction Enzyme; 5′ cloning site NotI (not destroyed); 3′ cloning site NotI (not destroyed)
  Sequencing primers: 5′ M13-F20; 3′ M13 Reverse
Terms and licenses: Academic/Nonprofit Terms; Industry Terms: Not Available to Industry
How to cite: pBS SK(+)/mGATA2 was a gift from Douglas Engel (Addgene plasmid # 83823 ; http://n2t.net/addgene:83823 ; RRID:Addgene_83823)
